Addgene plasmid #219069: SFFV-SCML4-Brd 96
Purpose: Transcription factor SCML4 with a specific barcode assigned.
Depositing lab: Filipe Pereira. Depositing organization: Center for Neuroscience and Cell Biology, University of Coimbra. Publication: A combinatorial transcription factor screening platform for immune cell reprogramming. Kurochkin I, Altman AR, Caiado I, Pertiga-Cabral D, Halitzki E, Minaeva M, Zimmermannova O, Henriques-Oliveira L, Klein D, Nair M, Oliveira D, Cajal LR, Knittel R, Feick C, Ringner M, Martin M, Cirovic B, Pires CF, Rosa FF, Sitnicka E, Theis FJ, Pereira CF. Cell Syst. 2026 Jan 21;17(1):101457. doi: 10.1016/j.cels.2025.101457. Epub 2026 Jan 14. PubMed 41539305.
Backbone
  Vector backbone: SFFV-MCS
  Backbone size w/o insert (bp): 6638
  Vector type: Lentiviral
Growth in bacteria
  Bacterial resistance: Ampicillin, 100 μg/mL
  Growth temperature: 37°C
  Growth strain: NEB Stable
  Copy number: High Copy
Gene/Insert
  Gene/Insert name: SCML4
  Species: H. sapiens (human)
  Insert size (bp): 918
  Entrez Gene: SCML4 (a.k.a. FLJ36252, dJ47M23.1)
  Promoter: The spleen focus-forming virus (SFFV) promoter
  Cloning method: Restriction Enzyme; 5′ cloning site Bsp119I (not destroyed); 3′ cloning site BstHI (not destroyed)
Terms and licenses: Academic/Nonprofit Terms; Industry Terms: Not Available to Industry
Depositor comments: Barcode sequence cloned into XbaI restriction site. Design of plasmid is as follows: SFFV-[TF sequence]-WPRE-[Barcode sequence].
How to cite: SFFV-SCML4-Brd 96 was a gift from Filipe Pereira (Addgene plasmid # 219069 ; http://n2t.net/addgene:219069 ; RRID:Addgene_219069)
