[The description below was written by a language model from this plasmid's Addgene catalogue record and pLannotate feature annotations shown in this document.]
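Description:
SFFV-SCML4-Brd 96 is a third-generation-style, self-inactivating HIV-1 lentiviral transfer plasmid built on the SFFV-MCS backbone, carrying the human SCML4 coding sequence together with a construct-specific DNA barcode. In bacteria it is maintained through a high-copy ColE1/pUC origin and selected with ampicillin via the β-lactamase gene. The backbone also retains pBluescript-type remnants (f1 ori, lacZα and lac promoter/operator fragments, T3 and T7 promoters) and an SV40 origin, which play no evident role in the payload.

The viral genome is transcribed in packaging cells from a chimeric RSV promoter fused to a truncated 5' LTR, which makes production Tat-independent. It contains the Ψ packaging signal with a partial gag sequence, the RRE for Rev-dependent nuclear export, and the cPPT/CTS to aid nuclear import. The 3' LTR carries a ΔU3 deletion, so the integrated provirus lacks LTR promoter activity, and is followed by an SV40 polyadenylation signal. Within this frame, the spleen focus-forming virus (SFFV) promoter, which is strong in haematopoietic and other mammalian cells, drives SCML4, a putative Polycomb group protein. The gene was inserted between retained restriction sites in the multiple cloning site. A WPRE downstream boosts transcript stability and expression. According to the depositor, the barcode lies after the WPRE in an XbaI site, placing it within the expressed transcript, although the feature table does not annotate it separately. No tag, fluorescent reporter or mammalian selection marker is recorded.

The associated work describes a combinatorial transcription factor screening platform for immune cell reprogramming. The barcode presumably allows this factor to be identified in pooled, transduced cells.
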