Features (pLannotate 1.2.2; 29 found; start..end, strand, type, name):
     94..112     -  promoter       T7 promoter: promoter for bacteriophage T7 RNA polymerase
    120..275     +  CDS            lacZα (fragment): LacZα fragment of β-galactosidase; lacZ fragment
    280..708     +  rep_origin     f1 ori (sequence partly withheld): f1 bacteriophage origin of replication; arrow indicates direction of (+) strand synthesis
    761..865     +  promoter       AmpR promoter: bla
    866..1726    +  CDS            AmpR: β-lactamase; bla; confers resistance to ampicillin, carbenicillin, and related antibiotics
   1897..2485    +  rep_origin     ori: high-copy-number ColE1/pMB1/pBR322/pUC origin of replication
   2668..2760    +  CDS            lacI (fragment): lac repressor; lacI; The lac repressor binds to the lac operator to inhibit transcription in E. coli. This inhibition can be relieved by adding lactose or isopropyl-β-D-thiogalactopyranoside (IPTG).
   2773..2794    +  protein_bind   CAP binding site: CAP binding activates transcription in the presence of cAMP. E. coli catabolite activator protein
   2809..2839    +  promoter       lac promoter: promoter for the E. coli lac operon
   2847..2863    +  protein_bind   lac operator: The lac repressor binds to the lac operator to inhibit transcription in E. coli. This inhibition can be relieved by adding lactose or isopropyl-β-D-thiogalactopyranoside (IPTG). lac repressor encoded by lacI
   2908..2926    +  promoter       T3 promoter: promoter for bacteriophage T3 RNA polymerase
   2954..3180    +  promoter       RSV promoter: Rous sarcoma virus enhancer/promoter
   3181..3361    +  LTR            5' LTR (truncated): truncated 5' long terminal repeat (LTR) from HIV-1
   3408..3533    +  misc_feature   HIV-1 Ψ: packaging signal of human immunodeficiency virus type 1
   3517..3880    +  CDS            HIV-1 gag (fragment): gag protein from human immunodeficiency virus 1; gag
   4026..4259    +  misc_feature   RRE: The Rev response element (RRE) of HIV-1 allows for Rev-dependent mRNA export from the nucleus to the cytoplasm.
   4636..4736    +  CDS            Rev (fragment): human immunodeficiency virus 1 (HIV-1) Rev protein; rev; enhances nuclear export of unspliced and incompletely spliced viral mRNAs
   4755..4872    +  misc_feature   cPPT/CTS: central polypurine tract and central termination sequence of HIV-1
   4906..5307    +  promoter       SFFV promoter: spleen focus-forming virus long terminal repeat (LTR) promoter
   5317..5340    +  misc_feature   MCS (fragment): pBluescript multiple cloning site
   5401..6249    +  CDS            SCML4 (fragment): SCML4_HUMAN - Experimental evidence at protein level: Swiss-Prot protein existence level 1. Putative Polycomb group (PcG) protein. PcG proteins act by forming multiprotein complexes, which are required to maintain the transcriptionally repressive state of homeotic genes throughout development (By similarity). From Homo sapiens (Human).
   6290..6315    +  misc_feature   MCS (fragment): pBluescript multiple cloning site
   6315..6374    +  CDS            S (fragment): HBSAG_WHV6 - Experimental evidence at transcript level: Swiss-Prot protein existence level 2. The middle envelope protein plays an important role in the budding of the virion. It is involved in the induction of budding in a nucleocapsid independent way. In this process the majority of envelope proteins bud to form subviral lipoprotein particles of 22 nm of diameter that do not contain a nucleocapsid (By similarity). From Woodchuck hepatitis B virus (isolate w64/pWS23) (WHV).
   6506..6909    +  misc_feature   WPRE: woodchuck hepatitis virus posttranscriptional regulatory element
   6967..7026    +  CDS            nef (fragment): NEF_HV1Z2 - Experimental evidence at protein level: Swiss-Prot protein existence level 1. Extracellular Nef protein targets CD4(+) T-lymphocytes for apoptosis by interacting with CXCR4 surface receptors. From Human immunodeficiency virus type 1 group M subtype D (isolate Z2/CDC-Z34) (HIV-1).
   7028..7261    +  LTR            3' LTR (ΔU3): self-inactivating 3' long terminal repeat (LTR) from HIV-1
   7333..7454    +  polyA_signal   SV40 poly(A) signal: SV40 polyadenylation signal
   7473..7494    +  rep_origin     SV40 ori (fragment): SV40 origin of replication
   7494..73      +  rep_origin     SV40 ori (across the origin): SV40 origin of replication
>Addgene plasmid #219069 | SFFV-SCML4-Brd 96 | addgene full sequence | sequence record 448895 | Addgene NGS Result
ATTTATGCAGAGGCCGAGGCCGCCTCGGCCTCTGAGCTATTCCAGAAGTAGTGAGGAGGCTTTTTTGGAG
GCCTAGGGACGTACCCAATTCGCCCTATAGTGAGTCGTATTACGCGCGCTCACTGGCCGTCGTTTTACAA
CGTCGTGACTGGGAAAACCCTGGCGTTACCCAACTTAATCGCCTTGCAGCACATCCCCCTTTCGCCAGCT
GGCGTAATAGCGAAGAGGCCCGCACCGATCGCCCTTCCCAACAGTTGCGCAGCCTGAATGGCGAATGGG
[124 nt withheld, positions 280-403]
C
[91 nt withheld, positions 405-495]
A
[49 nt withheld, positions 497-545]
CCTTTGACGTTGGAGTCCACGTTCTTT
[37 nt withheld, positions 573-609]
ACCCTATCTCGGTCTATTCTTTTGATTTATAAGGGATTTTGCCGATTTCGGCCTATTGGTTAAAAAATGA
GCTGATTTAACAAAAATTTAACGCGAATTTTAACAAAATATTAACGCTTACAATTTAGGTGGCACTTTTC
GGGGAAATGTGCGCGGAACCCCTATTTGTTTATTTTTCTAAATACATTCAAATATGTATCCGCTCATGAG
ACAATAACCCTGATAAATGCTTCAATAATATTGAAAAAGGAAGAGTATGAGTATTCAACATTTCCGTGTC
GCCCTTATTCCCTTTTTTGCGGCATTTTGCCTTCCTGTTTTTGCTCACCCAGAAACGCTGGTGAAAGTAA
AAGATGCTGAAGATCAGTTGGGTGCACGAGTGGGTTACATCGAACTGGATCTCAACAGCGGTAAGATCCT
TGAGAGTTTTCGCCCCGAAGAACGTTTTCCAATGATGAGCACTTTTAAAGTTCTGCTATGTGGCGCGGTA
TTATCCCGTATTGACGCCGGGCAAGAGCAACTCGGTCGCCGCATACACTATTCTCAGAATGACTTGGTTG
AGTACTCACCAGTCACAGAAAAGCATCTTACGGATGGCATGACAGTAAGAGAATTATGCAGTGCTGCCAT
AACCATGAGTGATAACACTGCGGCCAACTTACTTCTGACAACGATCGGAGGACCGAAGGAGCTAACCGCT
TTTTTGCACAACATGGGGGATCATGTAACTCGCCTTGATCGTTGGGAACCGGAGCTGAATGAAGCCATAC
CAAACGACGAGCGTGACACCACGATGCCTGTAGCAATGGCAACAACGTTGCGCAAACTATTAACTGGCGA
ACTACTTACTCTAGCTTCCCGGCAACAATTAATAGACTGGATGGAGGCGGATAAAGTTGCAGGACCACTT
CTGCGCTCGGCCCTTCCGGCTGGCTGGTTTATTGCTGATAAATCTGGAGCCGGTGAGCGTGGGTCTCGCG
GTATCATTGCAGCACTGGGGCCAGATGGTAAGCCCTCCCGTATCGTAGTTATCTACACGACGGGGAGTCA
GGCAACTATGGATGAACGAAATAGACAGATCGCTGAGATAGGTGCCTCACTGATTAAGCATTGGTAACTG
TCAGACCAAGTTTACTCATATATACTTTAGATTGATTTAAAACTTCATTTTTAATTTAAAAGGATCTAGG
TGAAGATCCTTTTTGATAATCTCATGACCAAAATCCCTTAACGTGAGTTTTCGTTCCACTGAGCGTCAGA
CCCCGTAGAAAAGATCAAAGGATCTTCTTGAGATCCTTTTTTTCTGCGCGTAATCTGCTGCTTGCAAACA
AAAAAACCACCGCTACCAGCGGTGGTTTGTTTGCCGGATCAAGAGCTACCAACTCTTTTTCCGAAGGTAA
CTGGCTTCAGCAGAGCGCAGATACCAAATACTGTTCTTCTAGTGTAGCCGTAGTTAGGCCACCACTTCAA
GAACTCTGTAGCACCGCCTACATACCTCGCTCTGCTAATCCTGTTACCAGTGGCTGCTGCCAGTGGCGAT
AAGTCGTGTCTTACCGGGTTGGACTCAAGACGATAGTTACCGGATAAGGCGCAGCGGTCGGGCTGAACGG
GGGGTTCGTGCACACAGCCCAGCTTGGAGCGAACGACCTACACCGAACTGAGATACCTACAGCGTGAGCT
ATGAGAAAGCGCCACGCTTCCCGAAGGGAGAAAGGCGGACAGGTATCCGGTAAGCGGCAGGGTCGGAACA
GGAGAGCGCACGAGGGAGCTTCCAGGGGGAAACGCCTGGTATCTTTATAGTCCTGTCGGGTTTCGCCACC
TCTGACTTGAGCGTCGATTTTTGTGATGCTCGTCAGGGGGGCGGAGCCTATGGAAAAACGCCAGCAACGC
GGCCTTTTTACGGTTCCTGGCCTTTTGCTGGCCTTTTGCTCACATGTTCTTTCCTGCGTTATCCCCTGAT
TCTGTGGATAACCGTATTACCGCCTTTGAGTGAGCTGATACCGCTCGCCGCAGCCGAACGACCGAGCGCA
GCGAGTCAGTGAGCGAGGAAGCGGAAGAGCGCCCAATACGCAAACCGCCTCTCCCCGCGCGTTGGCCGAT
TCATTAATGCAGCTGGCACGACAGGTTTCCCGACTGGAAAGCGGGCAGTGAGCGCAACGCAATTAATGTG
AGTTAGCTCACTCATTAGGCACCCCAGGCTTTACACTTTATGCTTCCGGCTCGTATGTTGTGTGGAATTG
TGAGCGGATAACAATTTCACACAGGAAACAGCTATGACCATGATTACGCCAAGCGCGCAATTAACCCTCA
CTAAAGGGAACAAAAGCTGGAGCTGCAAGCTTAATGTAGTCTTATGCAATACTCTTGTAGTCTTGCAACA
TGGTAACGATGAGTTAGCAACATGCCTTACAAGGAGAGAAAAAGCACCGTGCATGCCGATTGGTGGAAGT
AAGGTGGTACGATCGTGCCTTATTAGGAAGGCAACAGACGGGTCTGACATGGATTGGACGAACCACTGAA
TTGCCGCATTGCAGAGATATTGTATTTAAGTGCCTAGCTCGATACATAAACGGGTCTCTCTGGTTAGACC
AGATCTGAGCCTGGGAGCTCTCTGGCTAACTAGGGAACCCACTGCTTAAGCCTCAATAAAGCTTGCCTTG
AGTGCTTCAAGTAGTGTGTGCCCGTCTGTTGTGTGACTCTGGTAACTAGAGATCCCTCAGACCCTTTTAG
TCAGTGTGGAAAATCTCTAGCAGTGGCGCCCGAACAGGGACTTGAAAGCGAAAGGGAAACCAGAGGAGCT
CTCTCGACGCAGGACTCGGCTTGCTGAAGCGCGCACGGCAAGAGGCGAGGGGCGGCGACTGGTGAGTACG
CCAAAAATTTTGACTAGCGGAGGCTAGAAGGAGAGAGATGGGTGCGAGAGCGTCAGTATTAAGCGGGGGA
GAATTAGATCGCGATGGGAAAAAATTCGGTTAAGGCCAGGGGGAAAGAAAAAATATAAATTAAAACATAT
AGTATGGGCAAGCAGGGAGCTAGAACGATTCGCAGTTAATCCTGGCCTGTTAGAAACATCAGAAGGCTGT
AGACAAATACTGGGACAGCTACAACCATCCCTTCAGACAGGATCAGAAGAACTTAGATCATTATATAATA
CAGTAGCAACCCTCTATTGTGTGCATCAAAGGATAGAGATAAAAGACACCAAGGAAGCTTTAGACAAGAT
AGAGGAAGAGCAAAACAAAAGTAAGACCACCGCACAGCAAGCGGCCGCTGATCTTCAGACCTGGAGGAGG
AGATATGAGGGACAATTGGAGAAGTGAATTATATAAATATAAAGTAGTAAAAATTGAACCATTAGGAGTA
GCACCCACCAAGGCAAAGAGAAGAGTGGTGCAGAGAGAAAAAAGAGCAGTGGGAATAGGAGCTTTGTTCC
TTGGGTTCTTGGGAGCAGCAGGAAGCACTATGGGCGCAGCGTCAATGACGCTGACGGTACAGGCCAGACA
ATTATTGTCTGGTATAGTGCAGCAGCAGAACAATTTGCTGAGGGCTATTGAGGCGCAACAGCATCTGTTG
CAACTCACAGTCTGGGGCATCAAGCAGCTCCAGGCAAGAATCCTGGCTGTGGAAAGATACCTAAAGGATC
AACAGCTCCTGGGGATTTGGGGTTGCTCTGGAAAACTCATTTGCACCACTGCTGTGCCTTGGAATGCTAG
TTGGAGTAATAAATCTCTGGAACAGATTTGGAATCACACGACCTGGATGGAGTGGGACAGAGAAATTAAC
AATTACACAAGCTTAATACACTCCTTAATTGAAGAATCGCAAAACCAGCAAGAAAAGAATGAACAAGAAT
TATTGGAATTAGATAAATGGGCAAGTTTGTGGAATTGGTTTAACATAACAAATTGGCTGTGGTATATAAA
ATTATTCATAATGATAGTAGGAGGCTTGGTAGGTTTAAGAATAGTTTTTGCTGTACTTTCTATAGTGAAT
AGAGTTAGGCAGGGATATTCACCATTATCGTTTCAGACCCACCTCCCAACCCCGAGGGGACCCGACAGGC
CCGAAGGAATAGAAGAAGAAGGTGGAGAGAGAGACAGAGACAGATCCATTCGATTAGTGAACGGATCTCG
ACGGTATCGGTTAACTTTTAAAAGAAAAGGGGGGATTGGGGGGTACAGTGCAGGGGAAAGAATAGTAGAC
ATAATAGCAACAGACATACAAACTAAAGAATTACAAAAACAAATTACAAAAATTCAAAATTTTATCGATC
ACGAGACTAGCCTCGAGCTGGCTGCAGTAACGCCATTTTGCAAGGCATGGAAAAATACCAAACCAAGAAT
AGAGAAGTTCAGATCAAGGGCGGGTACATGAAAATAGCTAACGTTGGGCCAAACAGGATATCTGCGGTGA
GCAGTTTCGGCCCCGGCCCGGGGCCAAGAACAGATGGTCACCGCAGTTTCGGCCCCGGCCCGAGGCCAAG
AACAGATGGTCCCCAGATATGGCCCAACCCTCAGCAGTTTCTTAAGACCCATCAGATGTTTCCAGGCTCC
CCCAAGGACCTGAAATGACCCTGCGCCTTATTTGAATTAACCAATCAGCCTGCTTCTCGCTTCTGTTCGC
GCGCTTCTGCTTCCCGAGCTCTATAAAAGAGCTCACAACCCCTCACTCGGCGCGCCAGTCCTCCGACAGA
CTGAGTCGGCCGGTCGAATCAAGCTTATCGATACCGTCGACGGATCCGCTAGCCCGCGGTTCGAAATGCC
CTGCCAGAGAACAGCTTGGATAGGTTGCGACAGGCAGAGAACCCCCCCATTCCACTGGAGAGAGATCAAG
TCTCGGGTTCTCATGACTCCCTTAGCCCTCTCACCTCCGCGGAGTACCCCAGAGCCCGACCTCAGCTCCA
TCCCTCAGGACGCAGCCACGGTCCCCAGCTTGGCGGCCCCACAGGCTCTCACAGTCTGCCTCTACATCAA
CAAGCAGGCCAATGCGGGGCCCTATCTGGAGAGGAAGAAGGTGCAGCAGCTCCCGGAGCATTTTGGGCCC
GAGCGGCCATCGGCGGTGCTGCAGCAGGCCGTCCAAGCCTGCATCGACTGCGCCCACCAGCAGAAGCTGG
TCTTCTCCCTGGTCAAGCAGGGCTATGGTGGTGAGATGGTGTCAGTCTCGGCTTCCTTTGATGGCAAACA
GCACCTGCGGAGCCTGCCTGTGGTGAACAGCATCGGCTATGTCCTCCGCTTCCTCGCCAAGCTGTGCCGA
AGCCTCCTGTGCGATGACCTCTTCAGCCACCAGCCCTTCCCCAGGGGCTGCAGTGCCTCTGAGAAAGTCC
AGGAGAAAGAGGAAGGGAGGATGGAATCAGTCAAGACAGTCACCACCGAAGAGTACCTGGTGAACCCTGT
GGGCATGAACCGCTACAGCGTGGACACCTCCGCCTCCACCTTTAACCACAGGGGCTCCTTGCACCCCTCC
TCCTCGCTGTACTGCAAGAGGCAGAACTCTGGAGACAGCCACCTTGGGGGTGGTCCTGCTGCCACCGCTG
GTGGTCCCCGCACTAGCCCCATGTCTTCTGGTGGCCCCTCGGCACCTGGGCTGAGGCCTCCAGCCTCCAG
CCCCAAGAGAAACACGACCTCTCTTGAAGGAAACAGATGTGGTAATGTAATGCATGCATCAGCTTCCCAC
TGAACCGGTCGGATCCCCCGGGCTGCAGGAATTCGAGCATCTTACCGCCATTTATTCCCATATTTGTTCT
GTTTTTCTTGATTTGGGTATACATTTAAATGTTAATAAAACAAAATGGTGGGGCAATCATTTACATTTTT
AGGGATATGTAATTACTAGTTCAGGTGTATTGCCACAAGACAAACATGTTAAGAAACTTTCCCGTTATTT
ACGCTCTGTTCCTGTTAATCAACCTCTGGATTACAAAATTTGTGAAAGATTGACTGATATTCTTAACTAT
GTTGCTCCTTTTACGCTGTGTGGATATGCTGCTTTAATGCCTCTGTATCATGCTATTGCTTCCCGTACGG
CTTTCGTTTTCTCCTCCTTGTATAAATCCTGGTTGCTGTCTCTTTATGAGGAGTTGTGGCCCGTTGTCCG
TCAACGTGGCGTGGTGTGCTCTGTGTTTGCTGACGCAACCCCCACTGGCTGGGGCATTGCCACCACCTGT
CAACTCCTTTCTGGGACTTTCGCTTTCCCCCTCCCGATCGCCACGGCAGAACTCATCGCCGCCTGCCTTG
CCCGCTGCTGGACAGGGGCTAGGTTGCTGGGCACTGATAATTCCGTGGTGTTGTCGGGGAAGCTGACGTC
CTTTGCAATTCGATATCAAGCTGTACCTTCTAGATGTACAATATTTGGAGCGCTTCTAGACCAATGACTT
ACAAGGCAGCTGTAGATCTTAGCCACTTTTTAAAAGAAAAGGGGGGACTGGAAGGGCTAATTCACTCCCA
ACGAAGACAAGATCTGCTTTTTGCTTGTACTGGGTCTCTCTGGTTAGACCAGATCTGAGCCTGGGAGCTC
TCTGGCTAACTAGGGAACCCACTGCTTAAGCCTCAATAAAGCTTGCCTTGAGTGCTTCAAGTAGTGTGTG
CCCGTCTGTTGTGTGACTCTGGTAACTAGAGATCCCTCAGACCCTTTTAGTCAGTGTGGAAAATCTCTAG
CAGTAGTAGTTCATGTCATCTTATTATTCAGTATTTATAACTTGCAAAGAAATGAATATCAGAGAGTGAG
AGGAACTTGTTTATTGCAGCTTATAATGGTTACAAATAAAGCAATAGCATCACAAATTTCACAAATAAAG
CATTTTTTTCACTGCATTCTAGTTGTGGTTTGTCCAAACTCATCAATGTATCTTATCATGTCTGGCTCTA
GCTATCCCGCCCCTAACTCCGCCCATCCCGCCCCTAACTCCGCCCAGTTCCGCCCATTCTCCGCCCCATG
GCTGACTAATTTTTTTT
