>Addgene plasmid #219069 | SFFV-SCML4-Brd 96 | depositor partial sequence | sequence record 427687 | TF ORF
ATGCCCTGCCAGAGAACAGCTTGGATAGGTTGCGACAGGCAGAGAACCCCCCCATTCCACTGGAGAGAGA
TCAAGTCTCGGGTTCTCATGACTCCCTTAGCCCTCTCACCTCCGCGGAGTACCCCAGAGCCCGACCTCAG
CTCCATCCCTCAGGACGCAGCCACGGTCCCCAGCTTGGCGGCCCCACAGGCTCTCACAGTCTGCCTCTAC
ATCAACAAGCAGGCCAATGCGGGGCCCTATCTGGAGAGGAAGAAGGTGCAGCAGCTCCCGGAGCATTTTG
GGCCCGAGCGGCCATCGGCGGTGCTGCAGCAGGCCGTCCAAGCCTGCATCGACTGCGCCCACCAGCAGAA
GCTGGTCTTCTCCCTGGTCAAGCAGGGCTATGGTGGTGAGATGGTGTCAGTCTCGGCTTCCTTTGATGGC
AAACAGCACCTGCGGAGCCTGCCTGTGGTGAACAGCATCGGCTATGTCCTCCGCTTCCTCGCCAAGCTGT
GCCGAAGCCTCCTGTGCGATGACCTCTTCAGCCACCAGCCCTTCCCCAGGGGCTGCAGTGCCTCTGAGAA
AGTCCAGGAGAAAGAGGAAGGGAGGATGGAATCAGTCAAGACAGTCACCACCGAAGAGTACCTGGTGAAC
CCTGTGGGCATGAACCGCTACAGCGTGGACACCTCCGCCTCCACCTTTAACCACAGGGGCTCCTTGCACC
CCTCCTCCTCGCTGTACTGCAAGAGGCAGAACTCTGGAGACAGCCACCTTGGGGGTGGTCCTGCTGCCAC
CGCTGGTGGTCCCCGCACTAGCCCCATGTCTTCTGGTGGCCCCTCGGCACCTGGGCTGAGGCCTCCAGCC
TCCAGCCCCAAGAGAAACACGACCTCTCTTGAAGGAAACAGATGTGGTAATGTAATGCATGCATCAGCTT
CCCACTGA
