>Addgene plasmid #219069 | SFFV-SCML4-Brd 96 | depositor partial sequence | sequence record 427688 | Barcode sequence
TGTACAATATTTGGAGCGCT
